Addgene plasmid #87443: pTBK1
Purpose: express TBK1 in mammalian cells
Depositing lab: Georgios Stathopoulos. Depositing organization: University of Patras. Publication: Myeloid-derived interleukin-1beta drives oncogenic KRAS-NF-kappaBeta addiction in malignant pleural effusion. Marazioti A, Lilis I, Vreka M, Apostolopoulou H, Kalogeropoulou A, Giopanou I, Giotopoulou GA, Krontira AC, Iliopoulou M, Kanellakis NI, Agalioti T, Giannou AD, Jones-Paris C, Iwakura Y, Kardamakis D, Blackwell TS, Taraviras S, Spella M, Stathopoulos GT. Nat Commun. 2018 Feb 14;9(1):672. doi: 10.1038/s41467-018-03051-z. PubMed 29445180.
Backbone
  Vector backbone: pEGFPC1
  Backbone size w/o insert (bp): 6890
  Vector type: Mammalian Expression
  Selectable markers: Puromycin
Growth in bacteria
  Bacterial resistance: Kanamycin, 50 μg/mL
  Growth temperature: 37°C
  Growth strain: DH5alpha
  Copy number: Unknown
Gene/Insert
  Gene/Insert name: TBK1 (alt name: TANK-binding kinase 1)
  Species: M. musculus (mouse)
  Insert size (bp): 2191
  Entrez Gene: Tbk1 (a.k.a. 1200008B05Rik)
  Cloning method: Restriction Enzyme; 5′ cloning site SaII (unknown if destroyed); 3′ cloning site ApaI (unknown if destroyed)
  Sequencing primers: 5′ ATGCAGAGCACCTCCAACCATCTGTGGC; 3′ CTAAAGACAGTCCACATTGCGAAGGCCA
Terms and licenses: Academic/Nonprofit Terms; Industry Terms: Not Available to Industry
How to cite: pTBK1 was a gift from Georgios Stathopoulos (Addgene plasmid # 87443 ; http://n2t.net/addgene:87443 ; RRID:Addgene_87443)
