[The description below was written by a language model from this plasmid's Addgene catalogue record and pLannotate feature annotations shown in this document.]
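Description:
pTBK1 is a mammalian expression plasmid built on the pEGFP-C1 backbone and carrying mouse Tbk1, which encodes TANK-binding kinase 1, a serine/threonine kinase that phosphorylates interferon regulatory factors and helps drive inflammatory signalling. The roughly 2.2 kb coding sequence was inserted by restriction cloning into the multiple cloning site downstream of EGFP. The human cytomegalovirus immediate-early enhancer and promoter drive transcription, and an SV40 polyadenylation signal terminates it. Because the pEGFP-C1 layout places the cloning site at the C-terminal end of EGFP, the arrangement suggests an N-terminal EGFP–TBK1 fusion, although the record does not confirm that the two reading frames are joined in frame.

The plasmid is propagated in E. coli through a high-copy ColE1/pUC-type origin with kanamycin selection, and it also contains an f1 phage origin. Resistance comes from the Tn5 NeoR/KanR aminoglycoside phosphotransferase gene. This gene sits behind tandem bacterial (bla) and SV40 early promoters and is followed by an HSV TK polyadenylation signal, so the same cassette should confer kanamycin resistance in bacteria and G418 resistance in mammalian cells.

Two points in the catalogue entry do not match the sequenced record. The entry lists puromycin as the mammalian selectable marker, but no puromycin resistance gene is annotated. The stated backbone size without insert (6,890 bp) is also close to the full sequenced length of 6,989 nt, insert included.

The stated purpose is expression of TBK1 in mammalian cells, and the associated publication concerns KRAS–NF-κB signalling in malignant pleural effusion.
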