Features (pLannotate 1.2.2; 16 found; start..end, strand, type, name):
      4..592     +  rep_origin     ori: high-copy-number ColE1/pMB1/pBR322/pUC origin of replication
    767..1070    +  enhancer       CMV enhancer: human cytomegalovirus immediate early enhancer
   1071..1274    +  promoter       CMV promoter: human cytomegalovirus (CMV) immediate early promoter
   1319..2035    +  CDS            EGFP: EGFP is a basic (constitutively fluorescent) green fluorescent protein published in 1996, derived from Aequorea victoria. It is reported to be a rapidly-maturing weak dimer with moderate acid sensitivity.
   2036..2080    +  misc_feature   MCS (fragment): multiple cloning site
   2129..4297    +  CDS            Tbk1: TBK1_MOUSE - Experimental evidence at protein level: Swiss-Prot protein existence level 1. Serine/threonine kinase that plays an essential role in regulating inflammatory responses to foreign agents (PubMed:10581243, PubMed:15210742, PubMed:15661922). Following activation of toll-like receptors by viral or bacterial components, associates with TRAF3 and TANK and phosphorylates interferon regulatory factors (IRFs) IRF3 and IRF7 as well as DDX3X (By similarity). This activity allows subsequent homodimerization and nuclear translocation of the IRFs leading to transcriptional activation of pro-inf
   4346..4364    +  misc_feature   MCS (fragment): multiple cloning site
   4376..4460    +  CDS            large T antigen (fragment): large T antigen from SV40 (simian virus 40)
   4483..4604    +  polyA_signal   SV40 poly(A) signal: SV40 polyadenylation signal
   4638..5066    -  rep_origin     f1 ori (sequence partly withheld): f1 bacteriophage origin of replication; arrow indicates direction of (+) strand synthesis
   5093..5197    +  promoter       AmpR promoter: bla
   5199..5556    +  promoter       SV40 promoter: SV40 enhancer and early promoter
   5591..6385    +  CDS            NeoR/KanR: aminoglycoside phosphotransferase from Tn5; aph(3')-II (or nptII); confers resistance to neomycin, kanamycin, and G418 (Geneticin®)
   6406..6558    +  CDS            ble (fragment): BLE_KLEPN - Experimental evidence at protein level: Swiss-Prot protein existence level 1. Binding protein with a strong affinity to the bleomycin family of antibiotics. Binds to CL990; an antimitotic-antibiotic compound. From Klebsiella pneumoniae.
   6617..6664    +  polyA_signal   HSV TK poly(A) signal: herpes simplex virus thymidine kinase polyadenylation signal (Cole and Stacy, 1985)
   6755..6771    -  polyA_signal   bGH poly(A) signal (fragment): bovine growth hormone polyadenylation signal
>Addgene plasmid #87443 | pTBK1 | addgene full sequence | sequence record 180062 | Addgene NGS Result
TTCTTGAGATCCTTTTTTTCTGCGCGTAATCTGCTGCTTGCAAACAAAAAAACCACCGCTACCAGCGGTG
GTTTGTTTGCCGGATCAAGAGCTACCAACTCTTTTTCCGAAGGTAACTGGCTTCAGCAGAGCGCAGATAC
CAAATACTGTTCTTCTAGTGTAGCCGTAGTTAGGCCACCACTTCAAGAACTCTGTAGCACCGCCTACATA
CCTCGCTCTGCTAATCCTGTTACCAGTGGCTGCTGCCAGTGGCGATAAGTCGTGTCTTACCGGGTTGGAC
TCAAGACGATAGTTACCGGATAAGGCGCAGCGGTCGGGCTGAACGGGGGGTTCGTGCACACAGCCCAGCT
TGGAGCGAACGACCTACACCGAACTGAGATACCTACAGCGTGAGCTATGAGAAAGCGCCACGCTTCCCGA
AGGGAGAAAGGCGGACAGGTATCCGGTAAGCGGCAGGGTCGGAACAGGAGAGCGCACGAGGGAGCTTCCA
GGGGGAAACGCCTGGTATCTTTATAGTCCTGTCGGGTTTCGCCACCTCTGACTTGAGCGTCGATTTTTGT
GATGCTCGTCAGGGGGGCGGAGCCTATGGAAAAACGCCAGCAACGCGGCCTTTTTACGGTTCCTGGCCTT
TTGCTGGCCTTTTGCTCACATGTTCTTTCCTGCGTTATCCCCTGATTCTGTGGATAACCGTATTACCGCC
ATGCATTAGTTATTAATAGTAATCAATTACGGGGTCATTAGTTCATAGCCCATATATGGAGTTCCGCGTT
ACATAACTTACGGTAAATGGCCCGCCTGGCTGACCGCCCAACGACCCCCGCCCATTGACGTCAATAATGA
CGTATGTTCCCATAGTAACGCCAATAGGGACTTTCCATTGACGTCAATGGGTGGAGTATTTACGGTAAAC
TGCCCACTTGGCAGTACATCAAGTGTATCATATGCCAAGTACGCCCCCTATTGACGTCAATGACGGTAAA
TGGCCCGCCTGGCATTATGCCCAGTACATGACCTTATGGGACTTTCCTACTTGGCAGTACATCTACGTAT
TAGTCATCGCTATTACCATGGTGATGCGGTTTTGGCAGTACATCAATGGGCGTGGATAGCGGTTTGACTC
ACGGGGATTTCCAAGTCTCCACCCCATTGACGTCAATGGGAGTTTGTTTTGGCACCAAAATCAACGGGAC
TTTCCAAAATGTCGTAACAACTCCGCCCCATTGACGCAAATGGGCGGTAGGCGTGTACGGTGGGAGGTCT
ATATAAGCAGAGCTGGTTTAGTGAACCGTCAGATCCGCTAGCGCTACCGGTCGCCACCATGGTGAGCAAG
GGCGAGGAGCTGTTCACCGGGGTGGTGCCCATCCTGGTCGAGCTGGACGGCGACGTAAACGGCCACAAGT
TCAGCGTGTCCGGCGAGGGCGAGGGCGATGCCACCTACGGCAAGCTGACCCTGAAGTTCATCTGCACCAC
CGGCAAGCTGCCCGTGCCCTGGCCCACCCTCGTGACCACCCTGACCTACGGCGTGCAGTGCTTCAGCCGC
TACCCCGACCACATGAAGCAGCACGACTTCTTCAAGTCCGCCATGCCCGAAGGCTACGTCCAGGAGCGCA
CCATCTTCTTCAAGGACGACGGCAACTACAAGACCCGCGCCGAGGTGAAGTTCGAGGGCGACACCCTGGT
GAACCGCATCGAGCTGAAGGGCATCGACTTCAAGGAGGACGGCAACATCCTGGGGCACAAGCTGGAGTAC
AACTACAACAGCCACAACGTCTATATCATGGCCGACAAGCAGAAGAACGGCATCAAGGTGAACTTCAAGA
TCCGCCACAACATCGAGGACGGCAGCGTGCAGCTCGCCGACCACTACCAGCAGAACACCCCCATCGGCGA
CGGCCCCGTGCTGCTGCCCGACAACCACTACCTGAGCACCCAGTCCGCCCTGAGCAAAGACCCCAACGAG
AAGCGCGATCACATGGTCCTGCTGGAGTTCGTGACCGCCGCCGGGATCACTCTCGGCATGGACGAGCTGT
ACAAGTCCGGACTCAGATCTCGAGCTCAAGCTTCGAATTCTGCAGTCGACCTGCAGGCGGCCGCGAATTC
ACTAGTGATTATGCAGAGCACCTCCAACCATCTGTGGCTCCTGTCTGATATCCTAGGCCAGGGGGCCACT
GCAAATGTCTTCCGAGGAAGGCATAAGAAAACTGGTGATCTCTATGCTGTCAAAGTATTTAATAACATAA
GCTTCCTTCGCCCAGTGGATGTTCAAATGAGAGAATTTGAAGTGTTAAAAAAACTCAATCACAAAAACAT
TGTCAAGTTATTTGCTATTGAAGAGGAGACAACAACAAGACATAAAGTGCTTATTATGGAGTTTTGTCCC
TGTGGGAGTTTATACACTGTTCTAGAGGAGCCGTCCAATGCGTATGGACTTCCAGAATCAGAATTTCTCA
TTGTCTTACGAGATGTGGTGGGCGGGATGAATCATCTCCGAGAGAACGGCATAGTGCACCGAGATATCAA
GCCAGGCAACATCATGCGCGTCATAGGGGAGGACGGCCAGTCTGTGTACAAACTCACGGATTTCGGCGCC
GCTCGAGAGCTGGAGGACGATGAGCAGTTTGTGTCTCTGTACGGCACAGAAGAGTACCTGCATCCGGACA
TGTATGAAAGGGCAGTGCTAAGAAAGGACCATCAGAAGAAGTACGGGGCTACCGTTGATCTGTGGAGTGT
TGGAGTGACATTCTACCATGCAGCCACGGGGTCGCTGCCGTTTAGACCCTTCGAGGGGCCACGGAGGAAC
AAAGAAGTAATGTATAAAATAATCACTGGGAAGCCGTCTGGTGCAATATCTGGAGTACAGAAAGCAGAAA
ACGGACCAATTGACTGGAGTGGAGACATGCCTCTCTCCTGTAGTCTTTCTCAGGGTCTTCAGGCACTGCT
TACCCCAGTTCTTGCAAACATACTTGAAGCTGATCAGGAGAAGTGCTGGGGTTTTGACCAGTTCTTTGCA
GAGACCAGTGATGTGCTTCACCGAATGGTAATCCATGTCTTCTCGCTACAACACATGACGGCGCATAAGA
TTTACATTCACAGCTATAACACTGCTGCTGTGTTCCATGAACTGGTCTATAAACAAACCAAGATTGTTTC
CTCAAATCAAGAACTTATCTACGAAGGACGACGCTTAGTCCTAGAACTCGGACGACTAGCCCAGCATTTT
CCTAAAACCACAGAGGAAAATCCTATCTTTGTCACGAGCCGGGAACAACTCAATACCGTAGGACTGAGAT
ATGAAAAAATTTCCCTCCCTAAAATACATCCACGCTATGATCTGGATGGGGACGCCAGCATGGCCAAGGC
AGTGACGGGGGTTGTGTGCTACGCCTGCAGAACTGCCAGTACCCTGCTGCTCTATCAAGAATTAATGCGA
AAGGGGGTACGGTGGCTGGTTGAACTGGTTAAGGATGATTACAACGAGACCGTCCACAAGAAGACGGAGG
TAGTGATCACACTGGATTTCTGCATCAGGAACATTGAGAAGACTGTGAAAGTGTATGAGAAGTTGATGAA
GGTCAACCTGGAAGCCGCAGAGCTGGGTGAGATTTCAGACATACACACCAAGCTGCTGAGACTTTCCAGT
TCTCAGGGAACAATAGAAAGCAGTCTTCAGGACATCAGCAGCAGGCTGTCTCCAGGGGGCTTGCTGGCCG
ACACCTGGGCACATCAAGAAGGCACGCATCCAAGAGACAGGAATGTAGAAAAACTGCAGGTCCTGTTGAA
CTGCATCACAGAGATTTACTATCAGTTCAAAAAAGACAAAGCAGAACGCAGACTAGCTTATAATGAAGAA
CAGATCCACAAATTTGATAAGCAAAAATTGTATTACCATGCCACAAAAGCAATGAGCCACTTCTCAGAAG
AATGTGTTAGAAAGTATGAAGCGTTTAAAGATAAGTCGGAAGAGTGGATGAGAAAGATGCTTCATCTTAG
GAAGCAGCTGTTATCGCTAACTAATCAGTGTTTCGATATCGAAGAGGAAGTGTCCAAGTATCAAGACTAT
ACTAACGAGTTACAAGAAACTCTGCCTCAGAAAATGCTCGCAGCCTCCGGCGGCGTCAAGCACGCCATGG
CCCCGATCTACCCCAGCTCTAACACCTTAGTGGAGATGACTCTTGGTATGAAGAAGTTAAAGGAGGAGAT
GGAAGGCGTGGTTAAGGAGCTGGCCGAGAACAATCATATTTTAGAAAGGTTTGGGTCTTTAACAATGGAT
GGTGGCCTTCGCAATGTGGACTGTCTTTAGAATCGAATTCCCGCGGCCGCCATGGCGGCCGGGAGCATGC
GACGTCGGGCCCGGGATCCACCGGATCTAGATAACTGATCATAATCAGCCATACCACATTTGTAGAGGTT
TTACTTGCTTTAAAAAACCTCCCACACCTCCCCCTGAACCTGAAACATAAAATGAATGCAATTGTTGTTG
TTAACTTGTTTATTGCAGCTTATAATGGTTACAAATAAAGCAATAGCATCACAAATTTCACAAATAAAGC
ATTTTTTTCACTGCATTCTAGTTGTGGTTTGTCCAAACTCATCAATGTATCTTAACGCGTAAATTGTAAG
CGTTAATATTTTGTTAAAATTCGCGTTAAATTTTTGTTAAATCAGCTCATTTTTTAACCAATAGGCCGAA
ATCGGCAAAATCCCTTATAAATCAAAAGAATAGACCGAGATAGGGT
[37 nt withheld, positions 4737-4773]
AAAGAACGTGGACTCCAACGTCAAAGG
[49 nt withheld, positions 4801-4849]
T
[91 nt withheld, positions 4851-4941]
G
[124 nt withheld, positions 4943-5066]
CAGGTGGCACTTTTCGGGGAAATGTGCGCGGAACCCCTATTTGTTTATTTTTCTAAATACATTCAAATAT
GTATCCGCTCATGAGACAATAACCCTGATAAATGCTTCAATAATATTGAAAAAGGAAGAGTCCTGAGGCG
GAAAGAACCAGCTGTGGAATGTGTGTCAGTTAGGGTGTGGAAAGTCCCCAGGCTCCCCAGCAGGCAGAAG
TATGCAAAGCATGCATCTCAATTAGTCAGCAACCAGGTGTGGAAAGTCCCCAGGCTCCCCAGCAGGCAGA
AGTATGCAAAGCATGCATCTCAATTAGTCAGCAACCATAGTCCCGCCCCTAACTCCGCCCATCCCGCCCC
TAACTCCGCCCAGTTCCGCCCATTCTCCGCCCCATGGCTGACTAATTTTTTTTATTTATGCAGAGGCCGA
GGCCGCCTCGGCCTCTGAGCTATTCCAGAAGTAGTGAGGAGGCTTTTTTGGAGGCCTAGGCTTTTGCAAA
GATCGATCAAGAGACAGGATGAGGATCGTTTCGCATGATTGAACAAGATGGATTGCACGCAGGTTCTCCG
GCCGCTTGGGTGGAGAGGCTATTCGGCTATGACTGGGCACAACAGACAATCGGCTGCTCTGATGCCGCCG
TGTTCCGGCTGTCAGCGCAGGGGCGCCCGGTTCTTTTTGTCAAGACCGACCTGTCCGGTGCCCTGAATGA
ACTGCAAGACGAGGCAGCGCGGCTATCGTGGCTGGCCACGACGGGCGTTCCTTGCGCAGCTGTGCTCGAC
GTTGTCACTGAAGCGGGAAGGGACTGGCTGCTATTGGGCGAAGTGCCGGGGCAGGATCTCCTGTCATCTC
ACCTTGCTCCTGCCGAGAAAGTATCCATCATGGCTGATGCAATGCGGCGGCTGCATACGCTTGATCCGGC
TACCTGCCCATTCGACCACCAAGCGAAACATCGCATCGAGCGAGCACGTACTCGGATGGAAGCCGGTCTT
GTCGATCAGGATGATCTGGACGAAGAGCATCAGGGGCTCGCGCCAGCCGAACTGTTCGCCAGGCTCAAGG
CGAGCATGCCCGACGGCGAGGATCTCGTCGTGACCCATGGCGATGCCTGCTTGCCGAATATCATGGTGGA
AAATGGCCGCTTTTCTGGATTCATCGACTGTGGCCGGCTGGGTGTGGCGGACCGCTATCAGGACATAGCG
TTGGCTACCCGTGATATTGCTGAAGAGCTTGGCGGCGAATGGGCTGACCGCTTCCTCGTGCTTTACGGTA
TCGCCGCTCCCGATTCGCAGCGCATCGCCTTCTATCGCCTTCTTGACGAGTTCTTCTGAGCGGGACTCTG
GGGTTCGAAATGACCGACCAAGCGACGCCCAACCTGCCATCACGAGATTTCGATTCCACCGCCGCCTTCT
ATGAAAGGTTGGGCTTCGGAATCGTTTTCCGGGACGCCGGCTGGATGATCCTCCAGCGCGGGGATCTCAT
GCTGGAGTTCTTCGCCCACCCTAGGGGGAGGCTAACTGAAACACGGAAGGAGACAATACCGGAAGGAACC
CGCGCTATGACGGCAATAAAAAGACAGAATAAAACGCACGGTGTTGGGTCGTTTGTTCATAAACGCGGGG
TTCGGTCCCAGGGCTGGCACTCTGTCGATACCCCACCGAGACCCCATTGGGGCCAATACGCCCGCGTTTC
TTCCTTTTCCCCACCCCACCCCCCAAGTTCGGGTGAAGGCCCAGGGCTCGCAGCCAACGTCGGGGCGGCA
GGCCCTGCCATAGCCTCAGGTTACTCATATATACTTTAGATTGATTTAAAACTTCATTTTTAATTTAAAA
GGATCTAGGTGAAGATCCTTTTTGATAATCTCATGACCAAAATCCCTTAACGTGAGTTTTCGTTCCACTG
AGCGTCAGACCCCGTAGAAAAGATCAAAGGATC
